Addgene plasmid #31260: iXFGFR4k
Depositing lab: Masahiro Yamagishi. Depositing organization: National Institute of Advanced Industrial Science and Technology, (AIST). Publication: Competition for ligands between FGFR1 and FGFR4 regulates Xenopus neural development. Yamagishi M, Okamoto H. Int J Dev Biol. 2010 . 54(1):93-104. 10.1387/ijdb.092849my PubMed 20013652.
Backbone
  Vector backbone: pCS2+
  Backbone size w/o insert (bp): 4095
  Vector type: Mammalian Expression, Bacterial Expression
Growth in bacteria
  Bacterial resistance: Ampicillin, 100 μg/mL
  Growth temperature: 37°C
  Growth strain: DH5alpha
  Copy number: High Copy
Gene/Insert
  Gene/Insert name: Xenopus FGFR4-ICD-FKBP (alt names: protein tyrosine kinase; AP21967-binding region)
  Species: X. laevis (frog)
  Insert size (bp): 1678
  Entrez Gene: fgfr4-a (a.k.a. XFGFR-4, XFGFR-4a, fgfr-4, fgfr4, xfgfr4)
  Tag / fusion protein: myristoylation signal (N terminal on insert); HA epitope tag (C terminal on insert)
  Cloning method: Restriction Enzyme; 5′ cloning site ClaI (not destroyed); 3′ cloning site EcoRI (not destroyed)
  Sequencing primers: 5′ SP6; 3′ EBV-rev
Terms and licenses: Academic/Nonprofit Terms; Industry Terms: Not Available to Industry
How to cite: iXFGFR4k was a gift from Masahiro Yamagishi (Addgene plasmid # 31260 ; http://n2t.net/addgene:31260 ; RRID:Addgene_31260)
