[The description below was written by a language model from this plasmid's Addgene catalogue record.]
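Description:
iXFGFR4k is a pCS2+-based expression plasmid encoding a chemically inducible form of the Xenopus laevis fibroblast growth factor receptor 4 (fgfr4-a). The backbone is about 4.1 kb, is catalogued for mammalian and bacterial expression, is maintained at high copy in E. coli and is selected with ampicillin. The record does not list the promoter or other regulatory elements. pCS2+ vectors generally carry a CMV-derived enhancer/promoter for expression in vertebrate cells, together with an upstream SP6 promoter that allows in vitro synthesis of capped mRNA for embryo injection. The use of SP6 as the 5′ sequencing primer is consistent with that layout.

The insert of roughly 1.7 kb, cloned between ClaI and EcoRI sites that are both retained, fuses the intracellular domain of FGFR4, which contains the protein tyrosine kinase, to an FKBP-type domain described as the AP21967-binding region. An N-terminal myristoylation signal replaces the extracellular and transmembrane portions of the receptor and anchors the fusion to the inner face of the membrane. A C-terminal HA epitope allows detection of the protein. In designs of this kind, adding the small-molecule dimerizer brings the tethered kinase domains together. This mimics ligand-induced receptor dimerization and switches on signalling without FGF ligand.

The associated publication concerns competition for ligands between FGFR1 and FGFR4 in Xenopus neural development. This suggests the construct was used to activate FGFR4 kinase signalling selectively and at a chosen time, separating its downstream effects from ligand binding. No feature table was provided, so the arrangement of elements described here rests on the catalogue fields alone.
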