>Addgene plasmid #31260 | iXFGFR4k | depositor partial sequence | sequence record 14324 | Author sequence
ATCGATTGCCGCCACCATGGGGAGTAGCAAGAGCAAGCCTAAGGACCCCAGCCAGCGCGTCGAGATGCAG
ACACCGCACAGCAAGCAGACTCTGCAACCACCAGCTGTTCATAAACTGGCCAAGTTCCCCCTCATACGGC
AGTTCTCTTTGGAGTCCAGCTCATCTGGGAAGTCCAGTGCTCCACTGATTCGCATAACTCGTCTCTCCTC
AAGCTGTGCCCCCATGCTGCCTGGTGTCATGGAGGTTGAGTTACCACTGGACGCTAAATGGGAGTTCCCT
AGAGACAGGCTTGTTCTGGGAAAGCCGCTTGGAGAGGGCTGCTTTGGCCAAGTGGTAAGAGCAGAGGGAT
ATGGAATTGAGAAAGACCGGCCTGAGAAACCAGTTACCGTTGCAGTTAAGATGCTCAAAGATAATGGCAC
TGACAAGGACTTATCAGATCTGATCTCTGAAATGGAGTTGATGAAGGTCATTGGAAAACACAAAAATATA
ATAAACTTGCTCGGCGTCAGCACTCAAGAGGGGCCATTATTTGTTATAGTTGAATATGCTTCTAAGGGGA
ATCTGCGTGAGTTTCTACGTGCCAGGCGCCCTCCCACACCGGAAGATGCCTTTGATATCACCAAGGTTCC
AGATGAACTTTTGTCCTTTAAGGACCTAGTGTCTTGTGCTTATCAGGTTGCCCGTGGCATGGAGTACCTT
GAATCTAAGAGGTGCATACACCGGGATCTGGCAGCCAGAAATGTTCTTGTGGCAGAAGATAATGTCATGA
AGATTGCAGATTTTGGCTTGGCACGAGGGGTTCACGATATTGACTATTACAAGAAAACTAGTAATGGTCG
ACTGCCTGTTAAATGGATGGCTCCAGAAGCTTTATTTGACAGAGTTTACACCCACCAAAGTGACATTTGG
TCATTTGGAGTGTTGACATGGGAGATCTTTACTCTTGGAGGGTCTCCATATCCTGGAATTCCAGTAGAAG
AACTATTTAAACTCTTACGGGAAGGACATCGAATGGACAAACCATCCAACTGTACTCATGAATTGTACAT
GTTGATGAGGGAGTGCTGGCATGCAGTTCCATCTCAGAGACCAACATTTAAACAGCTGGTTGAACAACTG
GATAGGATCCTCACAGCTGTTTCTGAAGAGTATCTGGACTTATCTATGCCATTTGAACAGTATTCTCCCT
CCTGTGAAGATTCTTCAAGCACATGCTCTTCATCCGATGACTCTGTTTTTGCCCACGATCCAGTGCCATC
CTCTCCCTGTGTCTTTAATTACCACAATGTTCACACTCACCTTGGGACTCTCGACGGCGTGCAGGTCGAG
ACCATCAGCCCCGGCGACGGCCGCACCTTTCCCAAGAGAGGCCAGACTTGCGTGGTCCACTACACCGGCA
TGCTGGAGGACGGCAAGAAGTTCGACAGCAGCCGCGACCGCAACAAGCCCTTCAAGTTCATGCTGGGCAA
ACAGGAAGTGATCCGCGGCTGGGAGGAAGGCGTGGCTCAGATGAGCGTGGGGCAGCGGGCCAAGCTGACC
ATCAGCCCCGACTATGCCTACGGCGCCACCGGCCACCCCGGCATCATCCCCCCCCACGCCACCCTGGTGT
TCGACGTGGAGCTGCTGAAGCTGGAGACTAGTTATCCGTACGACGTACCAGACTACGCATAAGAATTC
