>Addgene plasmid #31260 | iXFGFR4k | addgene partial sequence | sequence record 37955 | EBV-rev 5'-GTGGTTTGTCCAAACTCATC-3'
TATAGTTCTAGCTAGAGGCTCGAGAGGCCTTGAATTCTTATGCGTAGTCTGGTACGTCGTACGGATAACT
AGTCTCCAGCTTCAGCAGCTCCACGTCGAACACCAGGGTGGCGTGGGGGGGGATGATGCCGGGGTGGCCG
GTGGCGCCGTAGGCATAGTCGGGGCTGATGGTCAGCTTGGCCCGCTGCCCCACGCTCATCTGAGCCACGC
CTTCCTCCCAGCCGCGGATCACTTCCTGTTTGCCCAGCATGAACTTGAAGGGCTTGTTGCGGTCGCGGCT
GCTGTCGAACTTCTTGCCGTCCTCCAGCATGCCGGTGTAGTGGACCACGCAAGTCTGGCCTCTCTTGGGA
AAGGTGCGGCCGTCGCCGGGGCTGATGGTCTCGACCTGCACGCCGTCGAGAGTCCCAAGGTGAGTGTGAA
CATTGTGGTAATTAAAGACACAGGGAGAGGATGGCACTGGATCGTGGGCAAAAACAGAGTCATCGGATGA
AGAGCATGTGCTTGAAGAATCTTCACAGGAGGGAGAATACTGTTCAAATGGCATAGATAAGTCCAGATAC
TCTTCAGAAACAGCTGTGAGGATCCTATCCAGTTGTTCAACCAGCTGTTTAAATGTTGGTCTCTGAGATG
GAACTGCATGCCAGCACTCCCTCATCAACATGTACAATTCATGAGTACAGTTGGATGGTTTGTCCATTCG
ATGTCCTTCCCGTAAGAGTTTAAATAGTTCTTCT
