>Addgene plasmid #31260 | iXFGFR4k | addgene partial sequence | sequence record 37956 | SP6 5'-ATTTAGGTGACACTATAG-3'
TGCCGCCACCATGGGGAGTAGCAAGAGCAAGCCTAAGGACCCCAGCCAGCGCGTCGAGATGCAGACACCG
CACAGCAAGCAGACTCTGCAACCACCAGCTGTTCATAAACTGGCCAAGTTCCCCCTCATACGGCAGTTCT
CTTTGGAGTCCAGCTCATCTGGGAAGTCCAGTGCTCCACTGATTCGCATAACTCGTCTCTCCTCAAGCTG
TGCCCCCATGCTGCCTGGTGTCATGGAGGTTGAGTTACCACTGGACGCTAAATGGGAGTTCCCTAGAGAC
AGGCTTGTTCTGGGAAAGCCGCTTGGAGAGGGCTGCTTTGGCCAAGTGGTAAGAGCAGAGGGATATGGAA
TTGAGAAAGACCGGCCTGAGAAACCAGTTACCGTTGCAGTTAAGATGCTCAAAGATAATGGCACTGACAA
GGACTTATCAGATCTGATCTCTGAAATGGAGTTGATGAAGGTCATTGGAAAACACAAAAATATAATAAAC
TTGCTCGGCGTCAGCACTCAAGAGGGGCCATTATTTGTTATAGTTGAATATGCTTCTAAGGGGAATCTGC
GTGAGTTTCTACGTGCCAGGCGCCCTCCCACACCGGAAGATGCCTTTGATATCACCAAGGTTCCAGATGA
ACTTTTGTCCTTTAAGGACCTAGTGTCTTGTGCTTATCAGGTTGCCCGTGGCATGGAGTACCTTGAATCT
AAGA
